>Addgene plasmid #179502 | pSSa30 | addgene full sequence | sequence record 354575 | Addgene NGS Result
GTCATACTAACCCATTTTTATAGAAGAAGTTGCTGCTTTAGTTATCGATAACGGTTCTCATATGAAAATT
TCGGTGATCCCTGAGCAGGTGGCGGAAACATTGGATGCTGAGAACCATTTCATTGTTCGTGAAGTGTTCG
ATGTGCACCTATCCGACCAAGGCTTTGAACTATCTACCAGAAGTGTGAGCCCCTACCGGAAGGATTACAT
CTCGGATGATGACTCTGATGAAGACTCTGCTTGCTATGGCGCATTCATCGACCAAGAGCTTGTCGGGAAG
ATTGAACTCAACTCAACATGGAACGATCTAGCCTCTATCGAACACATTGTTGTGTCGCACACGCACCGAG
GCAAAGGAGTCGCGCACAGTCTCATCGAATTTGCGAAAAAGTGGGCACTAAGCAGACAGCTCCTTGGCAT
ACGATTAGAGACACAAACGAACAATGTACCTGCCTGCAATTTGTACGCAAAATGTGGCTTTACTCTCGGC
GGCATTGACCTCTTCACGTATAAAACTAGACCTCAAGTCTCGAACGAAACAGCGATGTACTGGTACTGGT
TCTCGGGAGCACAGGATGACGCCTAACATATGTGAAGTGTGAAGGGGGAGATTTTCACTTTATTAGATTT
GTATATATGTATAATAAATAAATAAATAAGTTAAATAAATAATTAGATAAGGGTGGTAATTATTACTATT
TACAATCAAAGGTGGTCCTGCAGGTTTTTGTTCTGTGCAGTTGGGTTAAGAATACTGGGCAATTTCATGT
TTCTTCAACACTACATATGCGTATATATACCAATCTAAGTCTGTGCTCCTTCCTTCGTTCTTCCTTCTGT
TCGGAGATTACCGAATCAAAAAAATTTCAAGGAAACCGAAATCAAAAAAAAGAATAAAAAAAAATGATGA
ATTGAAAAGGTGGTATGGTGCACTCTCAGTACAATCTGCTCTGATGCCGCATAGTTAAGCCAGCCCCGAC
ACCCGCCAACACCCGCTGACGCGCCCTGACGGGCTTGTCTGCTCCCGGCATCCGCTTACAGACAAGCTGT
GACCGTCTCCGGGAGCTGCATGTGTCAGAGGTTTTCACCGTCATCACCGAAACGCGCGAGACGAAAGGGC
CTCGTGATACGCCTATTTTTATAGGTTAATGTCATGATAATAATGGTTTCTTAGCAGGTTAGACTAACAT
GCAAAAAGTTTATATTCATTTTTGTAGTTATTCTTGTTTTCATTAGGATGATTACACACTGTGGATGTGG
ATTAATCGATCATTGTTAATTTAGTGTAGCTACTACCATTTCAAACAAAACGTAAATTCTTGCAGTCGTA
CTGGATCTGTGAATCTATTAGTATATATGAATTAAAGTAGCTTGTACATATTATTCTGTTGAATCATATC
GCAGAGCATTGGTTGAAATCCAAAATATAAAAATGTAATATCACAAAAAATAATACTAATTCTAACATTA
ATGGGTCAGATTTTTAGTGAATACTTAAATTTATAATATCGTCTATTTAAGCTAGCAAATGGAACAACAT
TTAAAGTAAGAACATCATATCTACATGAAAATGTATATTTCAATCTGACTAATAACGCAGAGCACATCTT
TCAGTGATGTCTGTCACATGATCAAAAAGAATTGTATTTAAATAATTCATAATAAAAGCTTAAAAAATTA
CAATAATGAAAATAAAGTAAATAATGACATGGGTAAGAGTTCCGAAATAGAATCTTAGTGTACAAAACAA
AAATTGCATCATTAGAGATCCCCACATTCAAATATGTATCCGCTCATGAGACAATAACCCTGATAAATGC
TTCAATAATATTGAAAAAGGAAGAGTATGAGTATTCAACATTTCCGTGTCGCCCTTATTCCCTTTTTTGC
GGCATTTTGCCTTCCTGTTTTTGCTCACCCAGAAACGCTGGTGAAAGTAAAAGATGCTGAAGATCAGTTG
GGTGCACGAGTGGGTTACATCGAACTGGATCTCAACAGCGGTAAGATCCTTGAGAGTTTTCGCCCCGAAG
AACGTTTTCCAATGATGAGCACTTTTAAAGTTCTGCTATGTGGCGCGGTATTATCCCGTATTGACGCCGG
GCAAGAGCAACTCGGTCGCCGCATACACTATTCTCAGAATGACTTGGTTGAGTACTCACCAGTCACAGAA
AAGCATCTTACGGATGGCATGACAGTAAGAGAATTATGCAGTGCTGCCATAACCATGAGTGATAACACTG
CGGCCAACTTACTTCTGACAACGATCGGAGGACCGAAGGAGCTAACCGCTTTTTTGCACAACATGGGGGA
TCATGTAACTCGCCTTGATCGTTGGGAACCGGAGCTGAATGAAGCCATACCAAACGACGAGCGTGACACC
ACGATGCCTGTAGCAATGGCAACAACGTTGCGCAAACTATTAACTGGCGAACTACTTACTCTAGCTTCCC
GGCAACAATTAATAGACTGGATGGAGGCGGATAAAGTTGCAGGACCACTTCTGCGCTCGGCCCTTCCGGC
TGGCTGGTTTATTGCTGATAAATCTGGAGCCGGTGAGCGTGGGTCTCGCGGTATCATTGCAGCACTGGGG
CCAGATGGTAAGCCCTCCCGTATCGTAGTTATCTACACGACGGGGAGTCAGGCAACTATGGATGAACGAA
ATAGACAGATCGCTGAGATAGGTGCCTCACTGATTAAGCATTGGTAACTGTCAGACCAAGTTTACTCATA
TATACTTTAGATTGATTTAAAACTTCATTTTTAATTTAAAAGGATCTAGGTGAAGATCCTTTTTGATAAT
CTCATGACCAAAATCCCTTAACGTGAGTTTTCGTTCCACTGAGCGTCAGACCCCGTAGAAAAGATCAAAG
GATCTTCTTGAGATCCTTTTTTTCTGCGCGTAATCTGCTGCTTGCAAACAAAAAAACCACCGCTACCAGC
GGTGGTTTGTTTGCCGGATCAAGAGCTACCAACTCTTTTTCCGAAGGTAACTGGCTTCAGCAGAGCGCAG
ATACCAAATACTGTTCTTCTAGTGTAGCCGTAGTTAGGCCACCACTTCAAGAACTCTGTAGCACCGCCTA
CATACCTCGCTCTGCTAATCCTGTTACCAGTGGCTGCTGCCAGTGGCGATAAGTCGTGTCTTACCGGGTT
GGACTCAAGACGATAGTTACCGGATAAGGCGCAGCGGTCGGGCTGAACGGGGGGTTCGTGCACACAGCCC
AGCTTGGAGCGAACGACCTACACCGAACTGAGATACCTACAGCGTGAGCTATGAGAAAGCGCCACGCTTC
CCGAAGGGAGAAAGGCGGACAGGTATCCGGTAAGCGGCAGGGTCGGAACAGGAGAGCGCACGAGGGAGCT
TCCAGGGGGAAACGCCTGGTATCTTTATAGTCCTGTCGGGTTTCGCCACCTCTGACTTGAGCGTCGATTT
TTGTGATGCTCGTCAGGGGGGCGGAGCCTATGGAAAAACGCCAGCAACGCGGCCTTTTTACGGTTCCTGG
CCTTTTGCTGGCCTTTTGCTCACATGTTCTTTCCTGCGTTATCCCCTGATTCTGTGGATAACCGTATTAC
CGCCTTTGAGTGAGCTGATACCGCTCGCCGCAGCCGAACGACCGAGCGCAGCGAGTCAGTGAGCGAGGAA
GCGGAAGAGCGCCCAATACGCAAACCGCCTCTCCCCGCGCGTTGGCCGATTCATTAATGCAGCTGGCACG
ACAGGTTTCCCGACTGGAAAGCGGGCAGTGAGCGCAACGCAATTAATGTGAGTTAGCTCACTCATTAGGC
ACCCCAGGCTTTACACTTTATGCTTCCGGCTCGTATGTTGTGTGGAATTGTGAGCGGATAACAATTTCAC
ACAGGAAACAGCTATGACCATGATTACGCCAAGCGCGCAATTAACCCTCACTAAAGGGAACAAAAGCTGG
AGCTCCATAAAGCACGTGGCCTCTTATCGAGAAAGAAATTACCACGCGTATGACGTCCGAATTCGCGTAG
CGAATTTCTTATGATTTATGATTTTTATTATTAAATAAGTTATAAAAAAAATAAGTGTATACAAATTTTA
AAGTGACTCTTAGGTTTTAAAACGAAAATTCTTATTCTTGAGTAACTCTTTCCTGTAGGTCAGGTTGCTT
TCTCAGGTATAGCATGAGGTCGCTCTTATTGACCACACCTCTACTGGCATGCGAGCTCCTAATTTTTGTT
GACACTCTATCATTGATAGAGTTATTTTACCACTCCCTATCAGTGATAGAGAAAAGTGGATCCAATTGTA
CTTTATATATAGTTGAAACAACAGGGAAAGGGCAGGATAAAGAAAGAAATTGACTGCAGTTTCCTATGAT
CATATTTCATTTTTGTAATTAACAATATAATATAATACACTTATAAACGGTTTAAAAACAGCTTTATCTC
AGAAAAGAGATCCAAAATGGAGGATGCTAAGAACATTAAGAAGGGCCCTGCCCCTTTCTATCCATTAGAA
GATGGTACAGCAGGTGAACAACTTCACAAAGCTATGAAGAGATACGCTTTAGTCCCAGGTACTATTGCCT
TCACTGATGCCCATATAGAGGTTGACATAACATACGCGGAGTACTTCGAGATGTCAGTGAGATTAGCGGA
AGCCATGAAGAGATATGGCTTGAATACTAATCACAGGATTGTGGTTTGCTCTGAAAACTCATTGCAGTTC
TTTATGCCAGTTTTGGGTGCATTATTCATTGGTGTCGCTGTTGCTCCAGCAAATGATATATACAACGAAA
GAGAATTATTGAACTCTATGGGGATCTCTCAACCAACTGTCGTGTTTGTCAGCAAGAAGGGATTGCAAAA
GATTCTTAACGTTCAGAAGAAACTTCCCATCATTCAGAAGATCATCATCATGGACAGCAAAACCGACTAT
CAAGGCTTCCAATCAATGTATACCTTTGTTACATCTCACCTACCACCTGGGTTTAACGAGTATGACTTTG
TACCAGAGTCTTTCGATAGAGATAAGACCATTGCTCTGATCATGAATTCCTCTGGTAGTACTGGTCTACC
AAAGGGTGTTGCTCTGCCACATAGAGCATTATGTGTCAGATTTAGCCATGCTAGAGATCCCATATTTGGT
AATCAAATTATTCCAGACACTGCCATTCTGTCCGTCGTTCCTTTCCACCATGGTTTTGGGATGTTCACAA
CCTTGGGTTACCTAATCTGTGGTTTTAGAGTTATGTTGATGTATCGTTTTGAAGAAGAGTTGTTCTTGAG
ATCATTGCAAGACTACAAAATACAGACAGCCCTGTTGGTCCCAACACTGTTCTCTTTCTTGGCTAAGAGT
ACCCTAATAGACAAGTACGATTTGAGTAACCTACACGAAATCGCATCTGGAGGTGCACCACTTTCCAAAG
AGGTTGGTGAAGCTGTCGCCAAAAGATTTCACTTACCTGGCATTAGACAAGGTTATGGCCTGACAGAGAC
TACTAGTGCTATACTGATTACCCCTGAAGGAGATGATAAACCCGGTGCAGTTGGCAAAGTGGTCCCATTC
TTTGAAGCAAAAGTTGTAGACTTAGATACTGGCAAAACTCTTGGAGTGAATCAACGTGGTGAGTTATGTG
TACGTGGTCCAATGATTATGTCCGGCTACGTCAACAATCCAGAAGCAACAAATGCCTTAATAGACAAAGA
TGGATGGCTACATTCCGGTGATATAGCCTATTGGGATGAGGACGAACACTTCTTCATCGTAGATAGGCTT
AAGTCTTTGATCAAATACAAGGGTTATCAAGTTGCTCCTGCTGAATTGGAGTCCATTCTACTACAGCATC
CTAACATCTTTGATGCTGGTGTTGCAGGTTTACCAGACGACGATGCTGGTGAACTTCCAGCGGCTGTGGT
TGTGTTGGAACATGGTAAAACCATGACTGAGAAGGAAATCGTTGACTACGTAGCTTCACAAGTAACTACC
GCAAAGAAACTAAGAGGTGGAGTAGTCTTTGTAGACGAAGTTCCAAAGGGTTTGACAGGCAAATTGGATG
CCAGAAAGATTAGGGAAATCTTGATTAAAGCTAAGAAAGGTGGCAAGATTGCTGTTTAAGGTACCCAATT
CGCCCTATAGTGAGTCGTATTACGCGCGCTCACTGGCCGTCGTTTTACAACGTCGTGACTGGGAAAACCC
TGGCGTTACCCAACTTAATCGCCTTGCAGCACATCCCCCTTTCGCCAGCTGGCGTAATAGCGAAGAGGCC
CGCACCGATCGCCCTTCCCAACAGTTGCGCAGCCTGAATGGCGAATGG
[124 nt withheld, positions 6279-6402]
C
[91 nt withheld, positions 6404-6494]
A
[49 nt withheld, positions 6496-6544]
CCTTTGACGTTGGAGTCCACGTTCTTT
[37 nt withheld, positions 6572-6608]
ACCCTATCTCGGTCTATTCTTTTGATTTATAAGGGATTTTGCCGATTTCGGCCTATTGGTTAAAAAATGA
GCTGATTTAACAAAAATTTAACGCGAATTTTAACAAAATATTAACGCTTACAATTTCCTGATGCGGTATT
TTCTCCTTACGCATCTGTGCGGTATTTCACACCGCATAGGGTAATAACTGATATAATTAAATTGAAGCTC
TAATTTGTGAGTTTAGTATACATGCATTTACTTATAATACAGTTTTTTAGTTTTGCTGGCCGCATCTTCT
CAAATATGCTTCCCAGCCTGCTTTTCTGTAACGTTCACCCTCTACCTTAGCATCCCTTCCCTTTGCAAAT
AGTCCTCTTCCAACAATAATAATGTCAGATCCTGTAGAGACCACATCATCCACGGTTCTATACTGTTGAC
CCAATGCGTCTCCCTTGTCATCTAAACCCACACCGGGTGTCATAATCAACCAATCGTAACCTTCATCTCT
TCCACCCATGTCTCTTTGAGCAATAAAGCCGATAACAAAATCTTTGTCGCTCTTCGCAATGTCAACAGTA
CCCTTAGTATATTCTCCAGTAGATAGGGAGCCCTTGCATGACAATTCTGCTAACATCAAAAGGCCTGTCA
AAACTAGAGAATAATAAAGAAAACGATCTTTTCAAAAAGAAAAAACCTTTTAGTTTTCCTTTGTTGTTGT
TGTGGGTGTGTGCTATTTATATTATATAGTTTACTCATAATACCATAAAATATTCGGTTTGATTAGGTTA
TTTTAATAAGCTAATTTGTTTCTAATCGTGTAATTTATGCTGTGTATATTAAGTAGTGTGTGCACTGCCC
AAAAATGTTTGTTGTTTATAGTCGGTTAAAGAGAAAAAAGAAAAAAAGATCCATACACACACGTTAATTA
GTTGTTCAACGTAATACACTCATATTTTGTTCTTATTTGCTTTCGGTCGCTGTTCTCACCAAGATTTATT
GCCAACGAAACAATTTTTTTTTATATATTTTCAGATTTTTCTTTTTTTCCTTTCCTTTCCTTTTCTAATT
TTCACTCCTGGTTTTCTTTCTTTCTTAGAAACATTATCTCGATATTAATATTAAAAAAATATAATCATTC
AAAATGGACGGTGGTATGTTTTAGTTTAGCTTCAATTCTAATTGATTGATTAATCAGTTGATTGGTTTCA
ATATGACAAATGGGTAGGGTGGGAAAACTTCATTTTCAATTCAGATCAAACTTTTTTGTTGTCGACATAA
TATTTCTCGTTTGGGATGTTACTGTCACATTAATAATACACACACATCAGCTTATAATTTTGAAAGTAAT
TTATCAGATATGTTGTGACGATCAGTGGAAATGGCTAACTTCAATGTATCTGTTCTTCCCCTTTTTCAAA
GTTCACGTTTTTTGATTGATTGATTGATCTGTCGGCAGTGGTTTCAAAACCATTCGGTGAGTAATCCTAT
CAATCAATGTTACGACAAAAGGCTCAATATTCAAAATTGCAATGTTTTATGTTTTCCTACGTGTACTTGT
GCAAGGCAATTGATTCAACATTGCTTTTGGTGTTTGACGAGTTTCTAGTTTGGACTTGTGTTGTTATCTG
GGCTATACAGATTTCCCGGCTCACTATGAATTTTTTTTTTCGACGCTCAGTGCACACAACTATAAACAAC
ACAAACACAAACACAGCAAGAAAAAAAAAAAACGAACATTGAATTGAAACCAAGCCAACTGAAAAATTCC
TTATTTAAATGACT
Features (pLannotate 1.2.2; 21 found; start..end, strand, type, name):
     62..583     +  CDS            sat-1: STA_ECOLX - Protein inferred from homology: Swiss-Prot protein existence level 3. Involved in resistance to streptothricin, a broad-spectrum antibiotic produced by streptomycetes (PubMed:1850404). Detoxifies streptothricin via acetylation of the beta amino group of the first beta-lysyl moiety of streptothricin (By similarity). From Escherichia coli.
    642..658     -  promoter       copia promoter (fragment): strong promoter from the Drosophila transposable element copia (Sinclair et al., 1986)
    716..916     -  promoter       URA3 promoter (fragment): S. cerevisiae URA3
    924..973     -  misc_feature   bom (fragment): basis of mobility region from pBR322
   1075..1110    -  CDS            rop (fragment): Rop protein, which maintains plasmids at low copy number; rop
   1775..1846    +  promoter       AmpR promoter: bla
   1847..2707    +  CDS            AmpR: β-lactamase; bla; confers resistance to ampicillin, carbenicillin, and related antibiotics
   2878..3466    +  rep_origin     ori: high-copy-number ColE1/pMB1/pBR322/pUC origin of replication
   3649..3741    +  CDS            lacI (fragment): lac repressor; lacI; The lac repressor binds to the lac operator to inhibit transcription in E. coli. This inhibition can be relieved by adding lactose or isopropyl-β-D-thiogalactopyranoside (IPTG).
   3754..3775    +  protein_bind   CAP binding site: CAP binding activates transcription in the presence of cAMP. E. coli catabolite activator protein
   3790..3820    +  promoter       lac promoter: promoter for the E. coli lac operon
   3828..3844    +  protein_bind   lac operator: The lac repressor binds to the lac operator to inhibit transcription in E. coli. This inhibition can be relieved by adding lactose or isopropyl-β-D-thiogalactopyranoside (IPTG). lac repressor encoded by lacI
   3889..3907    +  promoter       T3 promoter: promoter for bacteriophage T3 RNA polymerase
   3990..4155    +  terminator     ADH1 terminator: S. cerevisiae ADH1; transcription terminator for the S. cerevisiae alcohol dehydrogenase 1 (ADH1) gene
   4198..4253    +  promoter       tetR/tetA promoters: tetR; overlapping promoters for bacterial tetR and tetA
   4427..6067    +  CDS            LUCI_PHOPY: Experimental evidence at protein level: Swiss-Prot protein existence level 1. Produces green light with a wavelength of 562 nm. From Photinus pyralis (Common eastern firefly) (Lampyris pyralis).
   6094..6112    -  promoter       T7 promoter: promoter for bacteriophage T7 RNA polymerase
   6120..6275    +  CDS            lacZα (fragment): LacZα fragment of β-galactosidase; lacZ fragment
   6279..6707    +  rep_origin     f1 ori (sequence partly withheld): f1 bacteriophage origin of replication; arrow indicates direction of (+) strand synthesis
   6735..6786    -  misc_feature   bom (fragment): basis of mobility region from pBR322
   6865..7234    -  CDS            URA3 (fragment): orotidine-5'-phosphate decarboxylase, required for uracil biosynthesis; S. cerevisiae URA3; yeast auxotrophic marker, counterselectable with 5-fluoroorotic acid (5-FOA)
