[The description below was written by a language model from this plasmid's Addgene catalogue record and pLannotate feature annotations shown in this document.]
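Description:
pSSa30 is an 8.4 kb E. coli–yeast shuttle plasmid built on the pCgACU-5 backbone and designed for doxycycline-inducible (Tet-on) expression of a red-shifted luciferase, in the context of an inducible system developed for Candida glabrata in vitro and in vivo. In bacteria it is maintained at high copy through a ColE1/pUC-type origin and selected with ampicillin via the bla gene. An f1 origin, lac promoter/operator elements, a lacZα fragment and flanking T3 and T7 promoters are remnants of the phagemid-type cloning backbone. Selection in yeast relies on SAT1, a streptothricin acetyltransferase gene that detoxifies streptothricin-class antibiotics. The feature table detects only fragments of URA3 and its promoter, which suggests that the backbone's original auxotrophic marker has been interrupted or replaced by SAT1, although the record does not say so explicitly. No yeast replication or centromere elements are annotated, so how the plasmid is maintained in yeast cannot be determined from the table.

The payload is CgLUCopt-mut2, a synthetic 1653 bp coding sequence related to Photinus pyralis firefly luciferase. By its name it is codon-optimised for C. glabrata, and it is mutated to shift emission toward red wavelengths, a property generally favoured for imaging through tissue. It is driven by the promoter catalogued as TEF1t-HOP1 (p99CGH). Upstream of the luciferase, the annotation shows an ADH1 terminator followed by a tet operator–containing region, consistent with a tetracycline-responsive promoter insulated from read-through transcription. No tetracycline-dependent transactivator is annotated on this plasmid, so that component is presumably supplied from elsewhere. The construct serves as a bioluminescent reporter for measuring induction strength and leakiness of the Tet-on system.
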