Addgene plasmid #179502: pSSa30
Purpose: Tet-on red-shifted luciferase expression
Depositing lab: Dominique Sanglard. Depositing organization: Universite de Lausanne (UNIL). Publication: A novel Candida glabrata doxycycline-inducible system for in vitro/in vivo use. Schrevens S, Sanglard D. FEMS Yeast Res. 2022 Sep 24;22(1):foac046. doi: 10.1093/femsyr/foac046. PubMed 36047937.
Backbone
  Vector backbone: pCgACU-5
  Selectable markers: SAT1
Growth in bacteria
  Bacterial resistance: Ampicillin, 100 μg/mL
  Growth temperature: 37°C
  Growth strain: DH5alpha
  Copy number: High Copy
Gene/Insert
  Gene/Insert name: Red-shifted luciferase (alt name: CgLUCopt-mut2)
  Species: Synthetic
  Insert size (bp): 1653
  Promoter: TEF1t-HOP1 (p99CGH)
  Cloning method: Gibson Cloning
  Sequencing primers: 5′ GCTCTTATTGACCACACCTCT; 3′ CAGGGCCCTTCTTAATGTTC
Terms and licenses: Academic/Nonprofit Terms; Industry Terms: Not Available to Industry
How to cite: pSSa30 was a gift from Dominique Sanglard (Addgene plasmid # 179502 ; http://n2t.net/addgene:179502 ; RRID:Addgene_179502)
